Addgene plasmid #40225: pLenti4/V5-DEST-P85(DKRMNS560del)
Depositing lab: Lynda Chin. Depositing organization: Dana-Farber Cancer Institute.
Backbone
  Vector backbone: pLenti4-V5/DEST
  Backbone manufacturer: Invitrogen
  Backbone size w/o insert (bp): 6949
  Total vector size (bp): 9200
  Vector type: Mammalian Expression, Lentiviral
  Selectable markers: Zeocin
Growth in bacteria
  Bacterial resistance: Ampicillin, 100 μg/mL
  Growth temperature: 37°C
  Growth strain: Stbl3
  Copy number: High Copy
Gene/Insert
  Gene/Insert name: P85(DKRMNS560del) (alt name: PIK3R1)
  Species: H. sapiens (human)
  Insert size (bp): 2175
  Mutation: deleted amino acids 560-565
  Entrez Gene: PIK3R1 (a.k.a. AGM7, GRB1, IMD36, p85, p85-ALPHA, p85alpha)
  Promoter: CMV
  Tag / fusion protein: Flag (N terminal on insert)
  Cloning method: Gateway Cloning
  Sequencing primers: 5′ CMV forward; 3′ V5 reverse
Resource information
  A portion of this plasmid was derived from a plasmid made by: Flag-tagged human P85 construct was provided by Dr Jayne Stommel (National Cancer Institute).
Terms and licenses: Academic/Nonprofit Terms; Industry Terms: Not Available to Industry
How to cite: pLenti4/V5-DEST-P85(DKRMNS560del) was a gift from Lynda Chin (Addgene plasmid # 40225 ; http://n2t.net/addgene:40225 ; RRID:Addgene_40225)
