[The description below was written by a language model from this plasmid's Addgene catalogue record.]
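Description:
pLenti4/V5-DEST-P85(DKRMNS560del) is a lentiviral mammalian expression plasmid of about 9.2 kb, built on the Invitrogen pLenti4/V5-DEST Gateway destination backbone. It is maintained in bacteria as a high-copy plasmid under ampicillin selection. The recorded growth strain is Stbl3, a recombination-deficient host commonly chosen to keep the repeated long terminal repeat sequences of lentiviral vectors stable. Zeocin is the selectable marker for mammalian cells, allowing enrichment of stably transduced or transfected populations.

The insert, about 2.2 kb and introduced by Gateway recombination, is human PIK3R1, which encodes p85α, the regulatory subunit of class IA phosphoinositide 3-kinase. It carries an in-frame deletion of amino acids 560–565, the residues DKRMNS named in the construct. Expression is driven by the CMV promoter, and the protein has an N-terminal Flag tag for detection or immunoprecipitation; the Flag-tagged p85 coding sequence was derived from an earlier construct from another laboratory. The backbone provides a C-terminal V5 epitope downstream of the recombination site, but the record lists only the Flag tag and does not state whether the insert reads through into V5.

No feature table is supplied, so the viral elements, origin of replication and other backbone parts can only be inferred from the vector family, not confirmed for this plasmid. The record does not state an explicit purpose. The design suits packaging into lentiviral particles for stable expression of this p85α deletion mutant in mammalian cells, for example to compare its effects on PI3K signalling with those of the wild-type protein.
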