>Addgene plasmid #40225 | pLenti4/V5-DEST-P85(DKRMNS560del) | addgene partial sequence | sequence record 52470 | pBABE-3
GGTACGCGTAGAATCGAGACCGAGGAGAGGGTTAGGGATAGGCTTACCTTCGAACCGCGGGCCCTCTAGA
CTCGAGCGGCCGCCACTGTGCTGGATATCAACCACTTTGTACAAGAAAGCTGGGTCGGCGCGCCCACCCT
TAATTAATCATCGCCTCTGCTGTGCATATACTGGGTAGGCTAGTGTGACATTGAGGGAGTCGTTGTGCTG
CACAAGGGAGGTGTGTTGGTAATGTAGCACCAGTTCTTTCAGAGAGCTGTACAAGTTATAGGGCTCGGCA
AAGCCATAGCCAGTTGCTGTTTTGTTTATGACACAATGCTTTACTTCGCCGTCCACCACTACAGAGCAGG
CATAGCAGCCCTGTTTACTGCTCTCCCGGACAAGAAAAGTGCCATCTCGCTTCCCTCGCAACAGGTTTTC
AGCTTTGTTTCGGTTGCTGCTTCCAACATTCCATGTCTTCTCATCATGATGGGGCAAATCTTCATCATCT
TCCACCAGTGAATATTGGTCTTCAGTGTTTTCATTGCCCAACCACTCGTTCAACTTCTTTTGCCGAACAC
CTTTTTGAGTCAACCACATCAAGTATTGGTCTCTCGTCTTTCTCAGCTGGATAAGGTCTGGTTTAATGAT
TTCTCGATACTCAGCTGCCTGCTTCTTCAAGTCTTCTTCCAATCTTCTTCTACTGTCAATAATTTCACTG
ATTCGAGACTTCAACTTATCATAATTATGCATAATCCTTTGTATTTCTTTCTCATTGCCTTCACGTTTAA
ACTTTTCTATGTATTCTTTGCTGTACCGCTCTTGGGTCTGGCACTGTTCTTCAAATATTTTTATGGTTTC
ATTAAATGCTTCAATAGCTGTCCTTTTCATTTGGATTTCCTGGGATGTGCGGGTATATTCTTCATATAAT
CTATCATATTCTCGACTTTTTTCTTGAAACTGAGTGTTATATTCAT
