>Addgene plasmid #40225 | pLenti4/V5-DEST-P85(DKRMNS560del) | addgene partial sequence | sequence record 53862 | hPIK3R1-Rev 5'-caagatccgggagagtcaaa
GTTTCGAGACCTGGTGCACAGGAAGAGGCCGAGGTGGCCGGGGCTTTGGTGTGGGAGGCGAGATTTTTTT
CCTTCCAATATATTCTACATAAGTTCCCGGAAAGTCCCCCCTTTCCCCTGTGGTTTCATTATAGCCATTT
AACCAGCCAATTTCTTCAGGCCTGGCTTCCTGTCCATCACTGAATCCAAGAGCTACTAAGGACCCTTTAT
TCACAGTCAATATGTCACCCAAGTGCAAGTCAATATCTTCTTCTCTTTCCTTTTTATAATCATACAGCGC
TCTGTACTGGTACCCCTCAGCACTCATGGCCATGGATTTGTCATCATCGTCCTTATAGTCCATGGTGAAG
GGGGCGGCCGCGGAGCCTGCTTTTTTGTACAAACTTGTTGATATCTGCAGAATTCCACCACACTGGACTA
GTCGACGATCTCTATCACTGATAGGGAGATCTCTATCACTGATAGGGAGAGCTCTGCTTATATAGACCTC
CCACCGTACACGCCTACCGCCCATTTGCGTCAATGGGGCGGAGTTGTTACGACATTTTGGAAAGTCCCGT
TGATTTTGGTGCCAAAACAAACTCCCATTGACGTCAATGGGGTGGAGACTTGGAAATCCCCGTGAGTCAA
ACCGCTATCCACGCCCATTGATGTACTGCCAAAACCGCATCACCATGGTAATAGCGATGACTAATACGTA
GATGTACTGCCAAGTAGGAAAGTCCCATAAGGTCATGTACTGGGCATAATGCCAGGCGGGCCATTTACCG
TCATTGACGTCAATAGGGGGCGTACTTGGCATATGATACACTTGATGTACTGCCAAGTGGGCAGTTTAAC
CGTA
